>Addgene plasmid #111234 | pASZ-CN-DM | addgene full sequence | sequence record 254057 | Addgene NGS Result
GCACAGAAGTGTGTATATATATATTTATATATAGTCGATGTGCAAAAGCCTACATTATTTTTCTTTTGAT
TTTTATTTTTTTGTTCAAGTAGGTTCATGCCGACAGTAAATCCTTATGCCCTACCTAAATATAAACACCC
AAATATATATATATATATATATATATATAAATAATAAAAACGGAAAGGAAATAGAATAATAATAATAATA
CTACACGTTTACGTATGTAACTCATTCTATTATTCAGACTTTGATATTAATAGAATTATTACTACTAGGT
TTCCTCACTTCAAAATCTATAAATATACCGTCATGCTCTAATCGATGCTCACTCAAAGGCGGTAATACGG
TTATCCACAGAATCAGGGGATAACGCAGGAAAGAACATGTGAGCAAAAGGCCAGCAAAAGGCCAGGAACC
GTAAAAAGGCCGCGTTGCTGGCGTTTTTCCATAGGCTCCGCCCCCCTGACGAGCATCACAAAAATCGACG
CTCAAGTCAGAGGTGGCGAAACCCGACAGGACTATAAAGATACCAGGCGTTTCCCCCTGGAAGCTCCCTC
GTGCGCTCTCCTGTTCCGACCCTGCCGCTTACCGGATACCTGTCCGCCTTTCTCCCTTCGGGAAGCGTGG
CGCTTTCTCATAGCTCACGCTGTAGGTATCTCAGTTCGGTGTAGGTCGTTCGCTCCAAGCTGGGCTGTGT
GCACGAACCCCCCGTTCAGCCCGACCGCTGCGCCTTATCCGGTAACTATCGTCTTGAGTCCAACCCGGTA
AGACACGACTTATCGCCACTGGCAGCAGCCACTGGTAACAGGATTAGCAGAGCGAGGTATGTAGGCGGTG
CTACAGAGTTCTTGAAGTGGTGGCCTAACTACGGCTACACTAGAAGAACAGTATTTGGTATCTGCGCTCT
GCTGAAGCCAGTTACCTTCGGAAAAAGAGTTGGTAGCTCTTGATCCGGCAAACAAACCACCGCTGGTAGC
GGTGGTTTTTTTGTTTGCAAGCAGCAGATTACGCGCAGAAAAAAAGGATCTCAAGAAGATCCTTTGATCT
TTTCTACGGGGTCTGACGCTCAGTGGAACGAAAACTCACGTTAAGGGATTTTGGTCATGAGATTATCAAA
AAGGATCTTCACCTAGATCCTTTTAAATTAAAAATGAAGTTTTAAATCAATCTAAAGTATATATGAGTAA
ACTTGGTCTGACAGTTACCAATGCTTAATCAGTGAGGCACCTATCTCAGCGATCTGTCTATTTCGTTCAT
CCATAGTTGCCTGACTCCCCGTCGTGTAGATAACTACGATACGGGAGGGCTTACCATCTGGCCCCAGTGC
TGCAATGATACCGCGAGACCCACGCTCACCGGCTCCAGATTTATCAGCAATAAACCAGCCAGCCGGAAGG
GCCGAGCGCAGAAGTGGTCCTGCAACTTTATCCGCCTCCATCCAGTCTATTAATTGTTGCCGGGAAGCTA
GAGTAAGTAGTTCGCCAGTTAATAGTTTGCGCAACGTTGTTGCCATTGCTACAGGCATCGTGGTGTCACG
CTCGTCGTTTGGTATGGCTTCATTCAGCTCCGGTTCCCAACGATCAAGGCGAGTTACATGATCCCCCATG
TTGTGCAAAAAAGCGGTTAGCTCCTTCGGTCCTCCGATCGTTGTCAGAAGTAAGTTGGCCGCAGTGTTAT
CACTCATGGTTATGGCAGCACTGCATAATTCTCTTACTGTCATGCCATCCGTAAGATGCTTTTCTGTGAC
TGGTGAGTACTCAACCAAGTCATTCTGAGAATAGTGTATGCGGCGACCGAGTTGCTCTTGCCCGGCGTCA
ATACGGGATAATACCGCGCCACATAGCAGAACTTTAAAAGTGCTCATCATTGGAAAACGTTCTTCGGGGC
GAAAACTCTCAAGGATCTTACCGCTGTTGAGATCCAGTTCGATGTAACCCACTCGTGCACCCAACTGATC
TTCAGCATCTTTTACTTTCACCAGCGTTTCTGGGTGAGCAAAAACAGGAAGGCAAAATGCCGCAAAAAAG
GGAATAAGGGCGACACGGAAATGTTGAATACTCATACTCTTCCTTTTTCAATATTATTGAAGCATTTATC
AGGGTTATTGTCTCATGAGCGGATACATATTTGAATGTATTTAGAAAAATAAACAAATAGGGGTTCCGCG
CACATTTCCCCGAAAAGTGCCACCTGACGTCTAAGAAACCATTATTATCATGACATTAACCTATAAAAAT
AGGCGTATCACGAGGCCCTTTCGTCTCGCGCGTTTCGGTGATGACGGTGAAAACCTCTGACACATGCAGC
TCCCGGAGACGGTCACAGCTTGTCTGTAAGCGGATGCCGGGAGCAGACAAGCCCGTCAGGGCGCGTCAGC
GGGTGTTGGCGGGTGTCGGGGCTGGCTTAACTATGCGGCATCAGAGCAGATTGTACTGAGAGTGCACCAT
ATGCGGTGTGAAATACCGCACAGATGCGTAAGGAGAAAATACCGCATCAGGCGCCATTCGCCATTCAGGC
TGCGCAACTGTTGGGAAGGGCGATCGGTGCGGGCCTCTTCGCTATTACGCCAGCTGGCGAAAGGGGGATG
TGCTGCAAGGCGATTAAGTTGGGTAACGCCAGGGTTTTCCCAGTCACGACGTTGTAAAACGACGGCCAGT
GAATTCGAGCTCCTTTTGCTGGCATTTCTTCTAGAAGCAAAAAGAGCGATGCGTCTTTTCCGCTGAACCG
TTCCAGCAAAAAAGACTACCAACGCAATATGGATTGTCAGAATCATATAAAAGAGAAGCAAATAACTCCT
TGTCTTGTATCAATTGCATTATAATATCTTCTTGTTAGTGCAATATCATATAGAAGTCATCGAAATAGAT
ATTAAGAAAAACAAACTGTACAATCAATCAATCATCACATAAAATGGGGTCGAGGAAAGCGGAATTAATT
CCCGAGCCTCCAAAAAAGAAGAGAAAGGTCGAATTGGGTACCGCGTCGACGGATCTCACAAGTTTGTACA
AAAAAGCTGAACGAGAAACGTAAAATGATATAAATATCAATATATTAAATTAGATTTTGCATAAAAAACA
GACTACATAATACTGTAAAACACAACATATCCAGTCACTATGGCGGCCGCGGGTGATGCTGCCAACTTAG
CGGCCGCTAAGTTGGCAGCATCACCCGACGCACTTTGCGCCGAATAAATACCTGTGACGGAAGATCACTT
CGCAGAATAAATAAATCCTGGTGTCCCTGTTGATACCGGGAAGCCCTGGGCCAACTTTTGGCGAAAATGA
GACGTTGATCGGCACGTAAGAGGTTCCAACTTTCACCATAATGAAATAAGATCACTACCGGGCGTATTTT
TTGAGTTATCGAGATTTTCAGGAGCTAAGGAAGCTAAAATGGAGAAAAAAATCACTGGATATACCACCGT
TGATATATCCCAATGGCATCGTAAAGAACATTTTGAGGCATTTCAGTCAGTTGCTCAATGTACCTATAAC
CAGACCGTTCAGCTGGATATTACGGCCTTTTTAAAGACCGTAAAGAAAAATAAGCACAAGTTTTATCCGG
CCTTTATTCACATTCTTGCCCGCCTGATGAATGCTCATCCGGAATTCCGTATGGCAATGAAAGACGGTGA
GCTGGTGATATGGGATAGTGTTCACCCTTGTTACACCGTTTTCCATGAGCAAACTGAAACGTTTTCATCG
CTCTGGAGTGAATACCACGACGATTTCCGGCAGTTTCTACACATATATTCGCAAGATGTGGCGTGTTACG
GTGAAAACCTGGCCTATTTCCCTAAAGGGTTTATTGAGAATATGTTTTTCGTCTCAGCCAATCCCTGGGT
GAGTTTCACCAGTTTTGATTTAAACGTGGCCAATATGGACAACTTCTTCGCCCCCGTTTTCACCATGGGC
AAATATTATACGCAAGGCGACAAGGTGCTGATGCCGCTGGCGATTCAGGTTCATCATGCCGTTTGTGATG
GCTTCCATGTCGGCAGAATGCTTAATGAATTACAACAGTACTGCGATGAGTGGCAGGGCGGGGCGTAATC
TAGAGGATCCGGCTTACTAAAAGCCAGATAACAGTATGCGTATTTGCGCGCTGATTTTCGCGGTATAAGA
ATATATACTGATATGTATACCCGAAGTATGTCAAAAAGAGGTATGCTATGAAGCAGCGTATTACAGTGAC
AGTTGACAGCGACAGCTATCAGTTGCTCAAGGCATATATGATGTCAATATCTCCGGTCTGGTAAGCACAA
CCATGCAGAATGAAGCCCGTCGTCTGCGTGCCGAACGCTGGAAAGCGGAAAATCAGGAAGGGATGGCTGA
GGTCGCCCGGTTTATTGAAATGAACGGCTCTTTTGCTGACGAGAACAGGGGCTGGTGAAATGCAGTTTAA
GGTTTACACCTATAAAAGAGAGAGCCGTTATCGTCTGTTTGTGGATGTACAGAGTGATATTATTGACACG
CCCGGGCGACGGATGGTGATCCCCCTGGCCAGTGCACGTCTGCTGTCAGATAAAGTCTCCCGTGAACTTT
ACCCGGTGGTGCATATCGGGGATGAAAGCTGGCGCATGATGACCGCCGATATGGCCAGTGTGCCGGTCTC
CGTTATCGGGGAAGAAGTGGCTGATCTCAGCCACCGCGAAAATGACATCAAAAACGCCATTAACCTGATG
TTCTGGGGAATATAAATGTCAGGCTCCCTTATACACAGCCAGTCTGCAGGTCGACCATAGTGACTGGATA
TGTTGTGTTTTACAGTATTATGTAGTCTGTTTTTTATGCAAAATCTAATTTAATATATTGATATTTATAT
CATTTTACGTTTCTCGTTCAGCTTTCTTGTACAAAGTGGTAAGTAACTAACTCGAGTCATGTAATTAGTT
ATGTCACGCTTACATTCACGCCCTCCCCCCACATCCGCTCTAACCGAAAAGGAAGGAGTTAGACAACCTG
AAGTCTAGGTCCCTATTTATTTTTTTATAGTTATGTTAGTATTAAGAACGTTATTTATATTTCAAATTTT
TCTTTTTTTTCTGTACAGACGCGTGTACGCATGTAACATTATACTGAAAACCTTGCTTGAGAAGGTTTTG
GGACGCTCGAAGGCTTTAATTTGCGGCCGGTACCCAATTCGCCCTATAGTGAGTCGTATTACGCGCGCTC
ACTGGCCGTCGTTTTACAACGTCGTGACTGGGAAAACCCTGGCGTTACCCAACTTAATCGCCTTGCAGCA
CATCCCCCTTTCGCCAGCTGGCGTAATAGCGAAGAGGCCCGCACCGATCGCCCTTCCCAACAGTTGCGCA
GCCTGAATGGCGAATGG
[124 nt withheld, positions 5338-5461]
CGCCCAAGCTTGGCGTAATCATGGTCATAGCTGTTTCCTGTGTGAAATTGTTATCCGCTCACAATTCCAC
ACAACATACGAGCCGGAAGCATAAAGTGTAAAGCCTGGGGTGCCTAATGAGTGAGCTAACTCACATTAAT
TGCGTTGCGCTCACTGCCCGCTTTCCAGTCGGGAAACCTGTCGTGCCAGCAGATCTGAATTAATTCTTGA
ATAATACATAACTTTTCTTAAAAGAATCAAAGACAGATAAAATTTAAGAGATATTAAATATTAGTGAGAA
GCCGAGAATTTTGTAACACCAACATAACACTGACATCTTTAACAACTTTTAATTATGATACATTTCTTAC
GTCATGATTGATTATTACAGCTATGCTGACAAATGACTCTTGTTGCATGGCTACGAACCGGGTAATACTA
AGTGATTGACTCTTGCTGACCTTTTATTAAGAACTAAATGGACAATATTATGGAGCATTTCATGTATAAA
TTGGTGCGTAAAATCGTTGGATCTCTCTTCTAAGTACATCCTACTATAACAATCAAGAAAAACAAGAAAA
TCGGACAAAACAATCAAGTATGGATTCTAGAACAGTTGGTATATTAGGAGGGGGACAATTGGGACGTATG
ATTGTTGAGGCAGCAAACAGGCTCAACATTAAGACGGTAATACTAGATGCTGAAAATTCTCCTGCCAAAC
AAATAAGCAACTCCAATGACCACGTTAATGGCTCCTTTTCCAATCCTCTTGATATCGAAAAACTAGCTGA
AAAATGTGATGTGCTAACGATTGAGATTGAGCATGTTGATGTTCCTACACTAAAGAATCTTCAAGTAAAA
CATCCCAAATTAAAAATTTACCCTTCTCCAGAAACAATCAGATTGATACAAGACAAATATATTCAAAAAG
AGCATTTAATCAAAAATGGTATAGCAGTTACCCAAAGTGTTCCTGTGGAACAAGCCAGTGAGACGTCCCT
ATTGAATGTTGGAAGAGATTTGGGTTTTCCATTCGTCTTGAAGTCGAGGACTTTGGCATACGATGGAAGA
GGTAACTTCGTTGTAAAGAATAAGGAAATGATTCCGGAAGCTTTGGAAGTACTGAAGGATCGTCCTTTGT
ACGCCGAAAAATGGGCACCATTTACTAAAGAATTAGCAGTCATGATTGTGAGGTCTGTTAACGGTTTAGT
GTTTTCTTACCCAATTGTAGAGACTATCCACAAGGACAATATTTGTGACTTATGTTATGCGCCTGCTAGA
GTTCCGGACTCCGTTCAACTTAAGGCGAAGTTGTTGGCAGAAAATGCAATCAAATCTTTTCCCGGTTGTG
GTATATTTGGTGTGGAAATGTTCTATTTAGAAACAGGGGAATTGCTTATTAACGAAATTGCCCCAAGGCC
TCACAACTCTGGACATTATACCATTGATGCTTGCGTCACTTCTCAATTTGAAGCTCATTTGAGATCAATA
TTGGATTTGCCAATGCCAAAGAATTTCACATCTTTCTCCACCATTACAACGAACGCCATTATGCTAAATG
TTCTTGGAGACAAACATACAAAAGATAAAGAGCTAGAAACTTGCGAAAGAGCATTGGCGACTCCAGGTTC
CTCAGTGTACTTATATGGAAAAGAGTCTAGACCTAACAGAAAAGTAGGTCACATAAATATTATTGCCTCC
AGTATGGCGGAATGTGAACAAAGGCTGAACTACATTACAGGTAGAACTGATATTCCAATCAAAATCTCTG
TCGCTCAAAAGTTGGACTTGGAAGCAATGGTCAAACCATTGGTTGGAATCATCATGGGATCAGACTCTGA
CTTGCCGGTAATGTCTGCCGCATGTGCGGTTTTAAAAGATTTTGGCGTTCCATTTGAAGTGACAATAGTC
TCTGCTCATAGAACTCCACATAGGATGTCAGCATATGCTATTTCCGCAAGCAAGCGTGGAATTAAAACAA
TTATCGCTGGAGCTGGTGGGGCTGCTCACTTGCCAGGTATGGTGGCTGCAATGACACCACTTCCTGTCAT
CGGTGTGCCCGTAAAAGGTTCTTGTCTAGATGGAGTAGATTCTTTACATTCAATTGTGCAAATGCCTAGA
GGTGTTCCAGTAGCTACCGTCGCTATTAATAATAGTACGAACGCTGCGCTGTTGGCTGTCAGACTGCTTG
GCGCTTATGATTCAAGTTATACAACGAAAATGGAACAGTTTTTATTAAAGCAAGAAGAAGAAGTTCTTGT
CAAAGCACAAAAGTTAGAAACTGTCGGTTACGAAGCTTATCTAGAAAACAAGTAATATATAAGTTTATTG
ATATACTTGTACAGCAAATAATTATAAAATGATATACCTATTTTTTAGGCTTTGTTATGATTACATCAAA
TGTGGACTTCATACATAGAAATCAACGCTTACAGGTGTCCTTTTTTAAGAATTTCATACATAAGATCTGC
TGCATTAATGAATCGGCCAACGCGCGGGGAGAGGCGGTTTGCGTATTGGGCGCTCTTCCGCTTCCTCGCT
CACTGACTCGCTGCGCTCGGTCGTTCGGCTGCGGCGAGCGGTATCAGCATCGATGCTAGAGTCGAATGGA
AATTACGTACTTTCAACGCAAGAGCAAGACAAAAGAAAGCCTAAAACTGTCTTTTCGTGTCGGTCGTCCA
ATATCATCGTAAACGTGTGTAGAGCCTTAAATTCTAATTTCTAACTTTAAATTTTTTTTGCTATTATAAT
ACTAATTTCTAACTTTCAACCTATTTTACATCTTCGGAAAACAAAAACTATTTTTTCTTTAATTTCTTTT
TTTACTTTCTATTTTTAATTTATATATTTATATTAAAAAATTTAAATTATAATTATTTTTATAGCACGTG
ATGAAAAGAAATATAGTCTTCAAGGTTATATTATACAGGTTTATATATTATTTTACTTATTTTTGTTGTT
CTTTTTCTTGGAGTATTTAGCATTAACAACTTCGACCCATCGCGATGACGAAATTGCACGTTTAAAGGAG
AAGTCGGAATCGTTGCAAGAAGAAATAAATTAGTTTGACGTTTTATTCCTTTTCTTCT
Features (pLannotate 1.2.2; 29 found; start..end, strand, type, name):
    141..158     -  promoter       LEU2 promoter (fragment): S. cerevisiae LEU2
    446..1034    -  rep_origin     ori: high-copy-number ColE1/pMB1/pBR322/pUC origin of replication
   1205..2065    -  CDS            AmpR: β-lactamase; bla; confers resistance to ampicillin, carbenicillin, and related antibiotics
   2066..2170    -  promoter       AmpR promoter: bla
   2265..2300    +  CDS            rop (fragment): Rop protein, which maintains plasmids at low copy number; rop
   2402..2501    +  misc_feature   bom (fragment): basis of mobility region from pBR322
   2507..2664    -  CDS            lacZα (fragment): LacZα fragment of β-galactosidase; lacZ fragment
   2673..2861    +  promoter       CUP1 promoter (fragment): S. cerevisiae CUP1; inducible metallothionein promoter, regulated by Cu2+
   2950..2969    +  CDS            SV40 NLS (fragment): nuclear localization signal of SV40 (simian virus 40) large T antigen
   2998..3122    +  protein_bind   attR1: mutant version of attR; recombination site for the Gateway® LR reaction LR Clonase™
   3296..3398    +  promoter       cat promoter: promoter of the E. coli cat gene encoding chloramphenicol acetyltransferase
   3399..4058    +  CDS            CmR: chloramphenicol acetyltransferase; cat; confers resistance to chloramphenicol
   4237..4395    +  CDS            ccdA (fragment): CCDA_ECO57 - Also known as H, letA. Experimental evidence at protein level: Swiss-Prot protein existence level 1. Antitoxin component of a type II toxin-antitoxin (TA) system which inhibits the post-segregational killing (PSK) of plasmid-free cells, also referred to as a plasmid addiction system. Binds to and blocks the activity of CcdB; will also remove bound CcdB protein from the CcdB-GyrA complex by forming a CcdA-CcdB complex, a process termed rejuvenation. Functions as a transcriptional corepressor for the ccdAB operon, repression also requires CcdB (By similarity). From Escherichia coli
   4400..4705    +  CDS            ccdB: CcdB, a bacterial toxin that poisons DNA gyrase; ccdB; Plasmids containing the ccdB gene cannot be propagated in standard E. coli strains.
   4746..4870    -  protein_bind   attR2: mutant version of attR; recombination site for the Gateway® LR reaction LR Clonase™
   4887..5134    +  terminator     CYC1 terminator: S. cerevisiae CYC1; transcription terminator for CYC1
   5153..5171    -  promoter       T7 promoter: promoter for bacteriophage T7 RNA polymerase
   5179..5334    +  CDS            lacZα (fragment): LacZα fragment of β-galactosidase; lacZ fragment
   5338..5465    +  rep_origin     f1 ori (fragment) (sequence partly withheld): f1 bacteriophage origin of replication; arrow indicates direction of (+) strand synthesis
   5509..5525    -  protein_bind   lac operator: The lac repressor binds to the lac operator to inhibit transcription in E. coli. This inhibition can be relieved by adding lactose or isopropyl-β-D-thiogalactopyranoside (IPTG). lac repressor encoded by lacI
   5533..5563    -  promoter       lac promoter: promoter for the E. coli lac operon
   5578..5599    -  protein_bind   CAP binding site: CAP binding activates transcription in the presence of cAMP. E. coli catabolite activator protein
   5612..5651    -  CDS            lacI (fragment): lac repressor; lacI; The lac repressor binds to the lac operator to inhibit transcription in E. coli. This inhibition can be relieved by adding lactose or isopropyl-β-D-thiogalactopyranoside (IPTG).
   5665..6040    +  promoter       ADE2 promoter: S. cerevisiae ADE2
   6041..7753    +  CDS            ADE2: PUR6_YEAST - Experimental evidence at protein level: Swiss-Prot protein existence level 1. From Saccharomyces cerevisiae (strain ATCC 204508 / S288c) (Baker's yeast).
   7910..7964    -  CDS            lacI (fragment): lac repressor; lacI; The lac repressor binds to the lac operator to inhibit transcription in E. coli. This inhibition can be relieved by adding lactose or isopropyl-β-D-thiogalactopyranoside (IPTG).
   7966..8029    -  rep_origin     RSF ori (fragment): Plasmids containing the RSF 1030 origin of replication can be propagated in E. coli cells that contain additional plasmids with compatible origins.
   8215..8333    -  misc_feature   CEN/ARS (fragment): S. cerevisiae CEN6 centromere fused to an autonomously replicating sequence
   8445..8501    +  CDS            YET3 (fragment): YET3_YEAST - Experimental evidence at protein level: Swiss-Prot protein existence level 1. May play a role in anterograde transport of membrane proteins from the endoplasmic reticulum to the Golgi. May be involved in invertase secretion. From Saccharomyces cerevisiae (strain ATCC 204508 / S288c) (Baker's yeast).
