[The description below was written by a language model from this plasmid's Addgene catalogue record and pLannotate feature annotations shown in this document.]
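Description:
pASZ-CN-DM is an 8.5 kb Gateway destination vector for protein expression in Saccharomyces cerevisiae. It is a yeast–E. coli shuttle plasmid. In bacteria it replicates from a high-copy ColE1/pUC-type origin and is selected with ampicillin through the β-lactamase gene. In yeast it is selected by complementation of adenine auxotrophy, using a complete ADE2 gene under its own promoter. The annotation detects only a short fragment of a CEN/ARS element, which suggests low-copy centromeric maintenance in yeast, although the catalogue record does not state this. Several small annotated fragments (lacZα, lacI, rop, bom, f1 ori, RSF ori, LEU2 promoter, YET3) look like backbone remnants or chance matches rather than functional parts.

The expression unit begins with a partial match to the copper-inducible CUP1 metallothionein promoter. This is followed by a sequence matching the SV40 large T antigen nuclear localization signal, then the Gateway cassette, and finally the CYC1 transcription terminator. The cassette is flanked by attR1 and attR2 and carries a chloramphenicol resistance gene with its cat promoter, a ccdA fragment and the ccdB gyrase toxin gene. Because of ccdB, the empty vector must be propagated in a ccdB-tolerant strain. An LR recombination with an entry clone replaces the cassette with an open reading frame of interest, and ccdB then counter-selects against unrecombined plasmid. The layout implies that the inserted protein would be expressed from the copper-responsive promoter with an N-terminal nuclear localization signal.

The record lists the purpose only as a yeast expression vector. The associated publication concerns a phosphotyrosine-dependent protein–protein interaction network, so the plasmid was probably used to co-express an additional protein in yeast interaction assays, but its exact role is not stated.
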