Addgene plasmid #111234: pASZ-CN-DM
Purpose: yeast expression vector
Depositing lab: Ulrich Stelzl. Depositing organization: Max Planck Institute for Molecular Genetics. Publication: Phospho-tyrosine dependent protein-protein interaction network. Grossmann A, Benlasfer N, Birth P, Hegele A, Wachsmuth F, Apelt L, Stelzl U. Mol Syst Biol. 2015 Mar 26;11(3):794. PubMed 25814554.
Backbone
  Vector backbone: pASZ-CN-DM
  Vector type: Yeast Expression
  Selectable markers: ADE2 auxotrophic marker
Growth in bacteria
  Bacterial resistance: Ampicillin, 100 μg/mL
  Growth temperature: 37°C
  Growth strain: ccdB Survival
  Copy number: High Copy
Gene/Insert
  Gene/Insert name: ccdB-cassette
  Species: unknown
  Insert size (bp): 1873
  Cloning method: Gateway Cloning
  Sequencing primers: 5′ M13; 3′ T7
Terms and licenses: Academic/Nonprofit Terms; Industry Terms: Not Available to Industry
How to cite: pASZ-CN-DM was a gift from Ulrich Stelzl (Addgene plasmid # 111234 ; http://n2t.net/addgene:111234 ; RRID:Addgene_111234)
